Addgene plasmid #21959: PsiB1
Depositing lab: Klaus Rajewsky. Depositing organization: Harvard Medical School. Publication: Lymphoproliferative disease and autoimmunity in mice with increased miR-17-92 expression in lymphocytes. Xiao C, Srinivasan L, Calado DP, Patterson HC, Zhang B, Wang J, Henderson JM, Kutok JL, Rajewsky K. Nat Immunol. 2008 Apr . 9(4):405-14. 10.1038/ni1575 PubMed 18327259.
Backbone
  Vector backbone: psiCHECK2
  Backbone size w/o insert (bp): 6273
  Vector type: Mammalian Expression, Luciferase
Growth in bacteria
  Bacterial resistance: Ampicillin, 100 μg/mL
  Growth temperature: 37°C
  Growth strain: DH5alpha
  Copy number: High Copy
Gene/Insert
  Gene/Insert name: BCL2L11 (alt name: Bim)
  Species: M. musculus (mouse)
  Insert size (bp): 500
  Entrez Gene: Bcl2l11 (a.k.a. 1500006F24Rik, Bim, Bod, bcl2-L-11)
  Cloning method: Restriction Enzyme; 5′ cloning site NotI (not destroyed); 3′ cloning site NotI (not destroyed)
  Sequencing primers: 5′ GTCCGCAACTACAACGCCTACCTT
Terms and licenses: Academic/Nonprofit Terms; Industry Terms: Not Available to Industry
How to cite: PsiB1 was a gift from Klaus Rajewsky (Addgene plasmid # 21959 ; http://n2t.net/addgene:21959 ; RRID:Addgene_21959)
