[The description below was written by a language model from this plasmid's Addgene catalogue record.]
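Description:
PsiB1 is a mammalian luciferase reporter plasmid built on the psiCHECK2 backbone (about 6.3 kb without insert), carrying a roughly 500 bp fragment of the mouse Bcl2l11 gene, better known as Bim. It is propagated in E. coli as a high-copy plasmid under ampicillin selection. The fragment was introduced by restriction cloning into a NotI site, with NotI retained on both sides, so a single enzyme flanks the insert and its orientation cannot be inferred from the cloning scheme alone.

psiCHECK2 is a dual-luciferase vector in which test sequences are placed in a multiple cloning site downstream of the Renilla luciferase coding region, so that they become part of the Renilla transcript's 3′ untranslated region. A separate firefly luciferase cassette on the same plasmid serves as an internal normalisation control. If the inserted sequence is targeted by a microRNA or siRNA, Renilla signal falls relative to firefly.

The record does not state which part of Bim the 500 bp insert represents. However, the vector design and the associated work on miR-17-92 overexpression in mouse lymphocytes suggest a segment of the Bim 3′ UTR used to test microRNA-mediated repression of this pro-apoptotic gene; the "B1" in the name may mark it as one of several Bim fragments, though this is not stated. No feature table is provided, so the promoters, polyadenylation signals and exact insert boundaries are not documented here. The typical use would be transient transfection into mammalian cells followed by dual-luciferase readout.
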