>Addgene plasmid #21959 | PsiB1 | addgene partial sequence | sequence record 27749 | 21959 with psiCHECK2-R 5'-CGAGGTCCGAAGACTCATTT
CACCACAGATGTATGAAAATAAAGATATTTTATTGCGGCCAGCGGCCGCGGGAATTCGATTGGAGAGAGG
GCAACACCATACTCTTCCTGTTTAAAAAATTCTGTACAGTAATTTCTAAAAATAAACTAAGGCAGCCTTA
TAAATCAGCTGGCTCAGTTCCCACTGCAGGGTTATGGAATCCTCTGAGTAGGTAGTGGGTTAAGAATTTG
AGTATAAAAATCATCCATAAATTGGCTAAAAAGCTTTACTTTCTGAAAGAAAATGAGACAAAAAAAAACC
CCAAAAACAGTTATCAAAGAAAGTGGGTTTAAAAAAATTAACACGCCACATGTAAACACCTCTCTTGCAT
ATTTCTCTGTTCCTAGGATCTGTACATTAAAAAGAGAAAAGCCCTCCCTTGTTTACATTCACAACAAATA
TTTACTGAAAACTCGGCCATGTGGTGATGAACAGAGGTTCCGTTCACATCGACACAGTGCAGAGCGCTGT
CCATGCTCAGCACATCTCTCTGGGATAGAACCACTGGACACACTGTCGCAGCACCAAGAGAGGGACATGA
CGAATCACTAGTGAATTCGCGGCCGCTCTAGGTTTAAACGAATTCCCGGGCTCGAGCGATCGCCTAGAAT
TACTGCTCGTTCTTCAGCACGCGCTCCACGAAGCTCTTGATGTACTTACCCATTTCATCTGGAGCGTCCT
CCTGGCTGAAGTGGAGGCCCTTCACCTTCACGAACTCGGTGTTAGGGAACTTCTTAGCTCCCTCGACAAT
AGCGTTGGAAAAGAACCCAGGGTCGGACTCGATGAACATCTTAGGCAGATCGTC
