>Addgene plasmid #21959 | PsiB1 | addgene partial sequence | sequence record 27750 | 21959 with RenLuc3F 5'-GTACATCAAGAGCTTCGTGG
GGCGATCGCTCGAGCCCGGGAATTCGTTTAAACCTAGAGCGGCCGCGAATTCACTAGTGATTCGTCATGT
CCCTCTCTTGGTGCTGCGACAGTGTGTCCAGTGGTTCTATCCCAGAGAGATGTGCTGAGCATGGACAGCG
CTCTGCACTGTGTCGATGTGAACGGAACCTCTGTTCATCACCACATGGCCGAGTTTTCAGTAAATATTTG
TTGTGAATGTAAACAAGGGAGGGCTTTTCTCTTTTTAATGTACAGATCCTAGGAACAGAGAAATATGCAA
GAGAGGTGTTTACATGTGGCGTGTTAATTTTTTTAAACCCACTTTCTTTGATAACTGTTTTTGGGGTTTT
TTTTTGTCTCATTTTCTTTCAGAAAGTAAAGCTTTTTAGCCAATTTATGGATGATTTTTATACTCAAATT
CTTAACCCACTACCTACTCAGAGGATTCCATAACCCTGCAGTGGGAACTGAGCCAGCTGATTTATAAGGC
TGCCTTAGTTTATTTTTAGAAATTACTGTACAGAATTTTTTAAACAGGAAGAGTATGGTGTTGCCCTCTC
TCCAATCGAATTCCCGCGGCCGCTGGCCGCAATAAAATATCTTTATTTTCATTACATCTGTGTGTTGGTT
TTTTGTGTGAGGATCTAAATGAGTCTTCGGACCTCGCGGGGGCCGCTTAA
